Addgene plasmid #235634: pCAGEN_NES_V5_BirA
Purpose: Encodes full-length BirA fused to a nuclear export sequence and V5. Used as a positive control in ALIBi experiments
Depositing lab: Maria Barna. Depositing organization: Stanford University. Publication: A subcellular map of translational machinery composition and regulation at the single-molecule level. Zhang Z, Xu A, Bai Y, Chen Y, Cates K, Kerr C, Bermudez A, Susanto TT, Wysong K, Garcia Marques FJ, Nolan GP, Pitteri S, Barna M. Science. 2025 Mar 7;387(6738):eadn2623. doi: 10.1126/science.adn2623. Epub 2025 Mar 7. PubMed 40048539.
Backbone
  Vector backbone: pCAGEN
  Vector type: Mammalian Expression
Growth in bacteria
  Bacterial resistance: Ampicillin, 100 μg/mL
  Growth temperature: 37°C
  Growth strain: DH5alpha
  Copy number: High Copy
Gene/Insert
  Gene/Insert name: BirA (alt name: NES-V5-BirA)
  Species: Synthetic
  Tag / fusion protein: NES-V5 (N terminal on insert)
  Cloning method: Gibson Cloning
Terms and licenses: Academic/Nonprofit Terms; Industry Terms: Not Available to Industry
How to cite: pCAGEN_NES_V5_BirA was a gift from Maria Barna (Addgene plasmid # 235634 ; http://n2t.net/addgene:235634 ; RRID:Addgene_235634)
