[The description below was written by a language model from this plasmid's Addgene catalogue record and pLannotate feature annotations shown in this document.]
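Description:
pCAGEN_NES_V5_BirA is a 5,855-nt mammalian expression plasmid built on the pCAGEN backbone. It is maintained in E. coli at high copy through a ColE1/pUC-type origin, with selection by ampicillin resistance (β-lactamase under its own bla promoter). The backbone also carries remnants of a lac promoter/operator region, together with an SV40 origin of replication and SV40 poly(A) signal. No mammalian selection marker is annotated, so the plasmid appears suited to transient transfection.

The payload is driven by the composite CAG promoter, which consists of the human cytomegalovirus immediate-early enhancer, the chicken β-actin promoter and a chimeric chicken β-actin/rabbit β-globin intron, a combination that gives strong, broadly active expression in mammalian cells. Downstream lies a V5 epitope tag joined directly to the full-length E. coli birA coding sequence, and the transcript is terminated by the rabbit β-globin polyadenylation signal. The short HBB "fragments" flanking the insert are most likely β-globin-derived sequence belonging to the CAG cassette rather than translated parts of the fusion. The catalogue entry states that a nuclear export sequence sits with V5 at the N terminus. The NES is not separately annotated in the feature table, though there is an unannotated gap just upstream of the V5 tag where it could lie.

BirA is the bacterial biotin ligase that activates biotin with ATP and transfers it to its acceptor substrate. Here, the NES is expected to bias the enzyme towards the cytoplasm, and the V5 tag allows it to be detected. According to the record, this intact enzyme serves as a positive control in ALIBi experiments. The insert was assembled by Gibson cloning and is listed as synthetic.
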