Features (pLannotate 1.2.2; 19 found; start..end, strand, type, name):
      5..384     +  enhancer       CMV enhancer: human cytomegalovirus immediate early enhancer
    386..661     +  promoter       chicken β-actin promoter: No description available
    662..1678    +  intron         chimeric intron: chimera between introns from chicken β-actin and rabbit β-globin
   1676..1732    +  CDS            HBB (fragment): HBB_LEPEU - Experimental evidence at protein level: Swiss-Prot protein existence level 1. Involved in oxygen transport from the lung to the various peripheral tissues. From Lepus europaeus (European hare).
   1776..1817    +  CDS            V5 tag: epitope tag from simian virus 5
   1818..2777    +  CDS            birA: BIRA_ECOLI - Also known as bioR, dhbB. Experimental evidence at protein level: Swiss-Prot protein existence level 1. Acts both as a biotin--[acetyl-CoA-carboxylase] ligase and a biotin-operon repressor. In the presence of ATP, BirA activates biotin to form the BirA-biotinyl-5'-adenylate (BirA-bio-5'-AMP or holoBirA) complex. HoloBirA can either transfer the biotinyl moiety to the biotin carboxyl carrier protein (BCCP) subunit of acetyl-CoA carboxylase, or bind to the biotin operator site and inhibit transcription of the operon. From Escherichia coli (strain K12).
   2800..2871    +  CDS            HBB (fragment): HBB_PONPY - Experimental evidence at transcript level: Swiss-Prot protein existence level 2. Involved in oxygen transport from the lung to the various peripheral tissues. From Pongo pygmaeus (Bornean orangutan).
   2942..2997    +  polyA_signal   β-globin poly(A) signal: rabbit β-globin polyadenylation signal (Gil and Proudfoot, 1987)
   3382..3398    -  protein_bind   lac operator: The lac repressor binds to the lac operator to inhibit transcription in E. coli. This inhibition can be relieved by adding lactose or isopropyl-β-D-thiogalactopyranoside (IPTG). lac repressor encoded by lacI
   3406..3436    -  promoter       lac promoter: promoter for the E. coli lac operon
   3451..3472    -  protein_bind   CAP binding site: CAP binding activates transcription in the presence of cAMP. E. coli catabolite activator protein
   3485..3524    -  CDS            lacI (fragment): lac repressor; lacI; The lac repressor binds to the lac operator to inhibit transcription in E. coli. This inhibition can be relieved by adding lactose or isopropyl-β-D-thiogalactopyranoside (IPTG).
   3531..3553    +  promoter       SV40 promoter (fragment): SV40 enhancer and early promoter
   3577..3712    +  rep_origin     SV40 ori: SV40 origin of replication
   3732..3866    +  polyA_signal   SV40 poly(A) signal: SV40 polyadenylation signal
   3868..3922    -  CDS            lacI (fragment): lac repressor; lacI; The lac repressor binds to the lac operator to inhibit transcription in E. coli. This inhibition can be relieved by adding lactose or isopropyl-β-D-thiogalactopyranoside (IPTG).
   4105..4693    -  rep_origin     ori: high-copy-number ColE1/pMB1/pBR322/pUC origin of replication
   4864..5724    -  CDS            AmpR: β-lactamase; bla; confers resistance to ampicillin, carbenicillin, and related antibiotics
   5725..5829    -  promoter       AmpR promoter: bla
>Addgene plasmid #235634 | pCAGEN_NES_V5_BirA | addgene full sequence | sequence record 467516 | Addgene NGS Result
GGTCGACATTGATTATTGACTAGTTATTAATAGTAATCAATTACGGGGTCATTAGTTCATAGCCCATATA
TGGAGTTCCGCGTTACATAACTTACGGTAAATGGCCCGCCTGGCTGACCGCCCAACGACCCCCGCCCATT
GACGTCAATAATGACGTATGTTCCCATAGTAACGCCAATAGGGACTTTCCATTGACGTCAATGGGTGGAG
TATTTACGGTAAACTGCCCACTTGGCAGTACATCAAGTGTATCATATGCCAAGTACGCCCCCTATTGACG
TCAATGACGGTAAATGGCCCGCCTGGCATTATGCCCAGTACATGACCTTATGGGACTTTCCTACTTGGCA
GTACATCTACGTATTAGTCATCGCTATTACCATGGTCGAGGTGAGCCCCACGTTCTGCTTCACTCTCCCC
ATCTCCCCCCCCTCCCCACCCCCAATTTTGTATTTATTTATTTTTTAATTATTTTGTGCAGCGATGGGGG
CGGGGGGGGGGGGGGGGCGCGCCAGGCGGGGCGGGGCGGGGCGAGGGGCGGGGCGGGGCGAGGCGGAGAG
GTGCGGCGGCAGCCAATCAGAGCGGCGCGCTCCGAAAGTTTCCTTTTATGGCGAGGCGGCGGCGGCGGCG
GCCCTATAAAAAGCGAAGCGCGCGGCGGGCGGGAGTCGCTGCGCGCTGCCTTCGCCCCGTGCCCCGCTCC
GCCGCCGCCTCGCGCCGCCCGCCCCGGCTCTGACTGACCGCGTTACTCCCACAGGTGAGCGGGCGGGACG
GCCCTTCTCCTCCGGGCTGTAATTAGCGCTTGGTTTAATGACGGCTTGTTTCTTTTCTGTGGCTGCGTGA
AAGCCTTGAGGGGCTCCGGGAGGGCCCTTTGTGCGGGGGGAGCGGCTCGGGGGGTGCGTGCGTGTGTGTG
TGCGTGGGGAGCGCCGCGTGCGGCTCCGCGCTGCCCGGCGGCTGTGAGCGCTGCGGGCGCGGCGCGGGGC
TTTGTGCGCTCCGCAGTGTGCGCGAGGGGAGCGCGGCCGGGGGCGGTGCCCCGCGGTGCGGGGGGGGCTG
CGAGGGGAACAAAGGCTGCGTGCGGGGTGTGTGCGTGGGGGGGTGAGCAGGGGGTGTGGGCGCGTCGGTC
GGGCTGCAACCCCCCCTGCACCCCCCTCCCCGAGTTGCTGAGCACGGCCCGGCTTCGGGTGCGGGGCTCC
GTACGGGGCGTGGCGCGGGGCTCGCCGTGCCGGGCGGGGGGTGGCGGCAGGTGGGGGTGCCGGGCGGGGC
GGGGCCGCCTCGGGCCGGGGAGGGCTCGGGGGAGGGGCGCGGCGGCCCCCGGAGCGCCGGCGGCTGTCGA
GGCGCGGCGAGCCGCAGCCATTGCCTTTTATGGTAATCGTGCGAGAGGGCGCAGGGACTTCCTTTGTCCC
AAATCTGTGCGGAGCCGAAATCTGGGAGGCGCCGCCGCACCCCCTCTAGCGGGCGCGGGGCGAAGCGGTG
CGGCGCCGGCAGGAAGGAAATGGGCGGGGAGGGCCTTCGTGCGTCGCCGCGCCGCCGTCCCCTTCTCCCT
CTCCAGCCTCGGGGCTGTCCGCGGGGGGACGGCTGCCTTCGGGGGGGACGGGGCAGGGCGGGGTTCGGCT
TCTGGCGTGTGACCGGCGGCTCTAGAGCCTCTGCTAACCATGTTCATGCCTTCTTCTTTTTCCTACAGCT
CCTGGGCAACGTGCTGGTTATTGTGCTGTCTCATCATTTTGGCAAAGAATTCCATGCTGCAGAAGAAGCT
GGAGGAGCTGGAACTGGGCTCTTCCGGTAAGCCTATCCCTAACCCTCTCCTCGGTCTCGATTCTACGAAG
GACAACACTGTTCCGCTTAAGCTGATAGCCCTCCTGGCCAATGGAGAGTTCCACAGCGGTGAGCAGCTCG
GTGAGACTCTCGGGATGTCTCGCGCCGCTATTAACAAGCACATTCAGACGTTGCGCGATTGGGGAGTCGA
CGTGTTCACAGTACCTGGCAAAGGGTACTCACTCCCTGAGCCTATCCAGTTGCTGAACGCAAAGCAGATT
CTGGGACAACTGGACGGTGGGAGTGTTGCCGTCCTCCCTGTGATCGACTCCACGAACCAGTACTTGCTGG
ACCGCATCGGCGAGCTTAAAAGCGGAGATGCTTGTATCGCTGAATACCAGCAGGCCGGGCGCGGCAGACG
GGGCCGGAAGTGGTTCTCTCCTTTTGGCGCAAATCTGTACCTTTCTATGTTCTGGAGGCTGGAACAGGGA
CCAGCAGCCGCAATCGGCTTGTCCCTGGTCATTGGGATTGTGATGGCCGAAGTTCTCAGAAAGCTGGGAG
CTGATAAGGTGAGGGTTAAATGGCCTAACGATCTGTATTTGCAGGACCGGAAACTGGCCGGAATACTGGT
GGAGCTGACTGGCAAGACTGGCGACGCCGCTCAGATAGTCATCGGAGCCGGTATAAATATGGCCATGAGG
CGCGTCGAGGAATCCGTGGTGAACCAAGGCTGGATCACCTTGCAAGAGGCCGGTATTAACCTGGATAGAA
ACACCCTGGCCGCTATGCTGATACGCGAACTGCGCGCCGCCCTGGAACTGTTCGAGCAGGAGGGACTCGC
TCCATATCTGAGTCGCTGGGAAAAATTGGATAACTTCATAAACCGACCCGTGAAGCTGATCATCGGCGAC
AAGGAAATTTTCGGAATCTCTCGCGGCATCGATAAACAGGGGGCATTGCTGCTCGAGCAGGATGGGATTA
TTAAGCCATGGATGGGCGGGGAAATCTCCCTTAGATCTGCAGAGAAGTGATCGAGGATATCGCGGCCGCA
CTCCTCAGGTGCAGGCTGCCTATCAGAAGGTGGTGGCTGGTGTGGCCAATGCCCTGGCTCACAAATACCA
CTGAGATCTTTTTCCCTCTGCCAAAAATTATGGGGACATCATGAAGCCCCTTGAGCATCTGACTTCTGGC
TAATAAAGGAAATTTATTTTCATTGCAATAGTGTGTTGGAATTTTTTGTGTCTCTCACTCGGAAGGACAT
ATGGGAGGGCAAATCATTTAAAACATCAGAATGAGTATTTGGTTTAGAGTTTGGCAACATATGCCCATAT
GCTGGCTGCCATGAACAAAGGTTGGCTATAAAGAGGTCATCAGTATATGAAACAGCCCCCTGCTGTCCAT
TCCTTATTCCATAGAAAAGCCTTGACTTGAGGTTAGATTTTTTTTATATTTTGTTTTGTGTTATTTTTTT
CTTTAACATCCCTAAAATTTTCCTTACATGTTTTACTAGCCAGATTTTTCCTCCTCTCCTGACTACTCCC
AGTCATAGCTGTCCCTCTTCTCTTATGGAGATCCCTCGACCTGCAGCCCAAGCTTGGCGTAATCATGGTC
ATAGCTGTTTCCTGTGTGAAATTGTTATCCGCTCACAATTCCACACAACATACGAGCCGGAAGCATAAAG
TGTAAAGCCTGGGGTGCCTAATGAGTGAGCTAACTCACATTAATTGCGTTGCGCTCACTGCCCGCTTTCC
AGTCGGGAAACCTGTCGTGCCAGCGGATCCGCATCTCAATTAGTCAGCAACCATAGTCCCGCCCCTAACT
CCGCCCATCCCGCCCCTAACTCCGCCCAGTTCCGCCCATTCTCCGCCCCATGGCTGACTAATTTTTTTTA
TTTATGCAGAGGCCGAGGCCGCCTCGGCCTCTGAGCTATTCCAGAAGTAGTGAGGAGGCTTTTTTGGAGG
CCTAGGCTTTTGCAAAAAGCTAACTTGTTTATTGCAGCTTATAATGGTTACAAATAAAGCAATAGCATCA
CAAATTTCACAAATAAAGCATTTTTTTCACTGCATTCTAGTTGTGGTTTGTCCAAACTCATCAATGTATC
TTATCATGTCTGGATCCGCTGCATTAATGAATCGGCCAACGCGCGGGGAGAGGCGGTTTGCGTATTGGGC
GCTCTTCCGCTTCCTCGCTCACTGACTCGCTGCGCTCGGTCGTTCGGCTGCGGCGAGCGGTATCAGCTCA
CTCAAAGGCGGTAATACGGTTATCCACAGAATCAGGGGATAACGCAGGAAAGAACATGTGAGCAAAAGGC
CAGCAAAAGGCCAGGAACCGTAAAAAGGCCGCGTTGCTGGCGTTTTTCCATAGGCTCCGCCCCCCTGACG
AGCATCACAAAAATCGACGCTCAAGTCAGAGGTGGCGAAACCCGACAGGACTATAAAGATACCAGGCGTT
TCCCCCTGGAAGCTCCCTCGTGCGCTCTCCTGTTCCGACCCTGCCGCTTACCGGATACCTGTCCGCCTTT
CTCCCTTCGGGAAGCGTGGCGCTTTCTCATAGCTCACGCTGTAGGTATCTCAGTTCGGTGTAGGTCGTTC
GCTCCAAGCTGGGCTGTGTGCACGAACCCCCCGTTCAGCCCGACCGCTGCGCCTTATCCGGTAACTATCG
TCTTGAGTCCAACCCGGTAAGACACGACTTATCGCCACTGGCAGCAGCCACTGGTAACAGGATTAGCAGA
GCGAGGTATGTAGGCGGTGCTACAGAGTTCTTGAAGTGGTGGCCTAACTACGGCTACACTAGAAGAACAG
TATTTGGTATCTGCGCTCTGCTGAAGCCAGTTACCTTCGGAAAAAGAGTTGGTAGCTCTTGATCCGGCAA
ACAAACCACCGCTGGTAGCGGTGGTTTTTTTGTTTGCAAGCAGCAGATTACGCGCAGAAAAAAAGGATCT
CAAGAAGATCCTTTGATCTTTTCTACGGGGTCTGACGCTCAGTGGAACGAAAACTCACGTTAAGGGATTT
TGGTCATGAGATTATCAAAAAGGATCTTCACCTAGATCCTTTTAAATTAAAAATGAAGTTTTAAATCAAT
CTAAAGTATATATGAGTAAACTTGGTCTGACAGTTACCAATGCTTAATCAGTGAGGCACCTATCTCAGCG
ATCTGTCTATTTCGTTCATCCATAGTTGCCTGACTCCCCGTCGTGTAGATAACTACGATACGGGAGGGCT
TACCATCTGGCCCCAGTGCTGCAATGATACCGCGAGACCCACGCTCACCGGCTCCAGATTTATCAGCAAT
AAACCAGCCAGCCGGAAGGGCCGAGCGCAGAAGTGGTCCTGCAACTTTATCCGCCTCCATCCAGTCTATT
AATTGTTGCCGGGAAGCTAGAGTAAGTAGTTCGCCAGTTAATAGTTTGCGCAACGTTGTTGCCATTGCTA
CAGGCATCGTGGTGTCACGCTCGTCGTTTGGTATGGCTTCATTCAGCTCCGGTTCCCAACGATCAAGGCG
AGTTACATGATCCCCCATGTTGTGCAAAAAAGCGGTTAGCTCCTTCGGTCCTCCGATCGTTGTCAGAAGT
AAGTTGGCCGCAGTGTTATCACTCATGGTTATGGCAGCACTGCATAATTCTCTTACTGTCATGCCATCCG
TAAGATGCTTTTCTGTGACTGGTGAGTACTCAACCAAGTCATTCTGAGAATAGTGTATGCGGCGACCGAG
TTGCTCTTGCCCGGCGTCAATACGGGATAATACCGCGCCACATAGCAGAACTTTAAAAGTGCTCATCATT
GGAAAACGTTCTTCGGGGCGAAAACTCTCAAGGATCTTACCGCTGTTGAGATCCAGTTCGATGTAACCCA
CTCGTGCACCCAACTGATCTTCAGCATCTTTTACTTTCACCAGCGTTTCTGGGTGAGCAAAAACAGGAAG
GCAAAATGCCGCAAAAAAGGGAATAAGGGCGACACGGAAATGTTGAATACTCATACTCTTCCTTTTTCAA
TATTATTGAAGCATTTATCAGGGTTATTGTCTCATGAGCGGATACATATTTGAATGTATTTAGAAAAATA
AACAAATAGGGGTTCCGCGCACATTTCCCCGAAAAGTGCCACCTG
